>Addgene plasmid #223899 | pD(Ct)_HALO | addgene full sequence | sequence record 445968 | Addgene NGS Result
GGAGACCCACTGCTTGAGCCTAGAAGATCCGGCTGCTAACAAAGCCCGAAAGGAAGCTGAGTTGGCTGCT
GTCACCGCTGAGCAATAACTATCATAACCCCTAGGTGCCATTTCATTACCTCTTTCTCCGCACCCGACAT
AGATCTGGGCCAACTTTTGGCGAAAATGAGACGTTGATCGGCACGTAAGAGGGTCCAACTTTCACCATAA
TGAAATAAGATCACTACCGGGCGTATTTTTTGAGTTATCGAGATTTTCAGGAGCTAAGGAAGCTAAAATG
GAGAAAAAAATCACTGGATATACCACCGTTGATATATCCCAATGGCATCGTAAAGAACATTTTGAGGCAT
TTCAGTCAGTTGCTCAATGTACCTATAACCAGACCGTTCAGCTGGATATTACGGCCTTTTTAAAGACCGT
AAAGAAAAATAAGCACAAGTTTTATCCGGCCTTTATTCACATTCTTGCCCGCCTGATGAATGCTCATCCG
GAATTCCGTATGGCAATGAAAGACGGTGAGCTGGTGATATGGGATAGTGTTCACCCTTGTTACACCGTTT
TCCATGAGCAAACTGAAACGTTTTCATCGCTCTGGAGTGAATACCACGACGATTTCCGGCAGTTTCTACA
CATATATTCGCAAGATGTGGCGTGTTACGGTGAAAACCTGGCCTATTTCCCTAAAGGGTTTATTGAGAAT
ATGTTTTTCGTCTCAGCCAATCCCTGGGTGAGTTTCACCAGTTTTGATTTAAACGTGGCCAATATGGACA
ACTTCTTCGCCCCCGTTTTCACCATGGGCAAATATTATACGCAAGGCGACAAGGTGCTGATGCCGCTGGC
GATTCAGGTTCATCATGCCGTTTGTGATGGCTTCCATGTCGGCAGAATGCTTAATGAATTACAACAGTAC
TGCGATGAGTGGCAGGGTGGGGCGTAATTTTTTTAAGGCAGTTATTGGTGCCCTTAAACGCCTGGTTGCT
ACGCCTGAATAAGTGATAATAAGCGGATGAATGGCAGAAATTCGAAAGCAAATTCGACCCGGTCGTCGGT
TCAGGGCAGGGTCGTTAAATAGCCGCTTATGTCTATTGCTGGTTTACCGGTTTATTGACTACCGGAAGCA
GTGTGACCGTGTGCTTCTCAAATGCCTGAGGCCAGTTTGCTCAGGCTCTCCCCGTGGAGGTAATAATTGA
CGATATGATCATTTATTCTGCCTCCCAGCTGACATTCATCCGGGGTCAGCACCGTTTCTGCGGACTGGCT
TTCTACGTGTTCCGCTTCCTTTAGCAGCCCTTGCGCCCTGAGTGCTTGCGGCAGCGTGAAGCTAATTCCC
ATGTCAGCCGTTAAGTGTTCCTGTGTCACTCAAAATTGCTTTGAGAGGCTCTAAGGGCTTCTCAGTGCGT
TACATCCCTGGCTTGTTGTCCACAACCGTTAAACCTTAAAAGCTTTAAAAGCCTTATATATTCTTTTTTT
TCTTATAAAACTTAAAACCTTAGAGGCTATTTAAGTTGCTGATTTATATTAATTTTATTGTTCAAACATG
AGAGCTTAGTACGTGAAACATGAGAGCTTAGTACGTTAGCCATGAGAGCTTAGTACGTTAGCCATGAGGG
TTTAGTTCGTTAAACATGAGAGCTTAGTACGTTAAACATGAGAGCTTAGTACGTGAAACATGAGAGCTTA
GTACGTACTATCAACAGGTTGAACTGCTGATCAACAGATCCTCTACGCGGCCGCGGTACCATAACTTCGT
ATAGCATACATTATACGAAGTTATCTGCCAGGCACATGGGTTTTACTAGTATCGATTCGCGACCTACTCC
GGAATATTAGGTCTCAGGATCCGGAGCGGAAATCGGTACTGGCTTTCCATTCGACCCCCATTATGTGGAA
GTCCTGGGCGAGCGCATGCACTACGTCGATGTTGGTCCGCGCGATGGCACCCCTGTGCTGTTCCTGCACG
GTAACCCGACCTCCTCCTACGTGTGGCGCAACATCATCCCGCATGTTGCACCGACCCATCGCGTTATTGC
TCCAGACCTGATCGGTATGGGCAAATCCGACAAACCAGACCTGGGTTATTTCTTCGACGACCACGTCCGC
TTCATGGATGCCTTCATCGAAGCCCTGGGTCTGGAAGAGGTCGTCCTGGTCATTCACGACTGGGGCTCCG
CTCTGGGTTTCCACTGGGCCAAGCGCAATCCAGAGCGCGTCAAAGGTATTGCATTTATGGAGTTCATCCG
CCCTATCCCGACCTGGGACGAATGGCCAGAATTTGCCCGCGAAACCTTCCAGGCCTTCCGCACCACCGAC
GTCGGCCGCAAGCTGATCATCGATCAGAACGTTTTTATCGAGGGTACGCTGCCGATGGGTGTCGTCCGCC
CGCTGACTGAAGTCGAGATGGACCATTACCGCGAGCCGTTCCTGAATCCTGTTGACCGCGAGCCACTGTG
GCGCTTCCCAAACGAGCTGCCAATCGCCGGTGAGCCAGCGAACATCGTCGCGCTGGTCGAAGAATACATG
GACTGGCTGCACCAGTCCCCTGTCCCGAAGCTGCTGTTCTGGGGCACCCCAGGCGTTCTGATCCCACCGG
CCGAAGCCGCTCGCCTGGCCAAAAGCCTGCCTAACGCAAAGGCTGTGGACATCGGCCCGGGTCTGAATCT
GCTGCAAGAAGACAACCCGGACCTGATCGGCAGCGAGATCGCGCGCTGGCTGTCTACTCTGGAGATTTCC
GGTTAAG
Features (pLannotate 1.2.2; 7 found; start..end, strand, type, name):
     32..81      +  CDS            SET1 (fragment): solubility-enhancement tag derived from T7 phage gene 10B
    175..277     +  promoter       cat promoter: promoter of the E. coli cat gene encoding chloramphenicol acetyltransferase
    278..934     +  CDS            cat: CAT_ECOLX - Experimental evidence at protein level: Swiss-Prot protein existence level 1. This enzyme is an effector of chloramphenicol resistance in bacteria. From Escherichia coli. This protein is used as a marker in many commonly used cloning vectors, such as pACYC184.
   1210..1323    -  CDS            tnpA (fragment): TN5P_ECOLX - Also known as tnp. Experimental evidence at protein level: Swiss-Prot protein existence level 1. Mediates transposition of transposon Tn5 by a 'cut and paste' mechanism. First, the monomeric transposase binds the 19 bp inverted DNA repeats flanking the transposon. Then, dimerization of the DNA- bound transposase creates a synaptic DNA complex. After nicking of the first DNA strand, excision of the transposon proceeds through a series of intermediates. The transposase then mediates the insertion of the transposon at a new site by strand transfer. The activity of the wild- type tran
   1332..1688    -  rep_origin     R6K γ ori: γ replication origin from E. coli plasmid R6K; requires the R6K initiator protein pi for replication
   1741..1774    +  protein_bind   loxP: Cre-mediated recombination occurs in the 8-bp core sequence (GCATACAT). Cre recombinase
   1849..2732    +  CDS            HaloTag® (fragment): modified bacterial dehalogenase that forms covalent bonds with chloroalkane derivatives
