[The description below was written by a language model from this plasmid's Addgene catalogue record and pLannotate feature annotations shown in this document.]
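Description:
pD(Ct)_HALO is a small (about 2.7 kb) Golden Gate donor plasmid from the 4G-cloning system, a toolkit for rapid gene assembly aimed at expressing multisubunit protein complexes in diverse hosts. Built on the pD backbone, it serves as a part donor that supplies a C-terminal HaloTag module to be joined to a gene of interest during assembly. It is not an expression vector in its own right. The annotation shows no promoter or terminator positioned to drive the tag, consistent with a donor whose insert is meant to be excised and transferred. The specific type IIS restriction sites and overhangs used for release are not stated in the record.

The plasmid replicates from the R6K γ origin, which depends on the pi initiator protein supplied in trans, so it can only be maintained in pir-expressing E. coli. The recorded host carries the pir-116 allele, which gives high copy number. This conditional replication is useful in donor plasmids because unreacted donor cannot propagate once assembly products are transformed into standard pir-negative strains. Selection is by chloramphenicol, through a cat gene under its native promoter.

The payload is a synthetic HaloTag coding sequence, a modified bacterial dehalogenase that forms covalent bonds with chloroalkane ligands. Fusion proteins can therefore be fluorescently labelled or captured on a surface or resin. A single loxP site lies between the origin and the tag and could in principle support Cre-mediated plasmid fusion, although the record does not describe its role. Short matches annotated as fragments of a T7 gene 10B solubility tag and of Tn5 transposase are probably backbone remnants or incidental similarity rather than functional elements.
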