Addgene plasmid #223899: pD(Ct)_HALO
Purpose: 4G-cloning donor for C-terminal HALO tag
Depositing lab: Stephan Gruber. Depositing organization: Universite de Lausanne (UNIL). Publication: 4G cloning: rapid gene assembly for expression of multisubunit protein complexes in diverse hosts. Taschner M, Dickinson JB, Roisne-Hamelin F, Gruber S. Life Sci Alliance. 2024 Dec 2;8(1):e202402899. doi: 10.26508/lsa.202402899. Print 2025 Jan. PubMed 39622624.
Backbone
  Vector backbone: pD
  Vector type: Golden-Gate Donor
Growth in bacteria
  Bacterial resistance: Chloramphenicol, 25 μg/mL
  Growth temperature: 37°C
  Growth strain: Pir1 ; strain contains pir-116 mutation for plasmid maintenance at high copy
  Copy number: High Copy
Gene/Insert
  Gene/Insert name: HALO
  Species: Synthetic
  Cloning method: Gibson Cloning
Terms and licenses: Academic/Nonprofit Terms; Industry Terms: Not Available to Industry
Depositor comments: Please visit https://doi.org/10.1101/2024.06.17.599261 for bioRxiv preprint.
How to cite: pD(Ct)_HALO was a gift from Stephan Gruber (Addgene plasmid # 223899 ; http://n2t.net/addgene:223899 ; RRID:Addgene_223899)
